Addgene plasmid #228719: pEJS2698-CMV-Nme2Cas9-D56R
Purpose: Expresses Nme2 Cas9 nuclease with D56R mutation in mammalian cells
Depositing lab: Erik Sontheimer. Depositing organization: University of Massachusetts, Worcester. Publication: Rational Design of Enhanced Nme2Cas9 and Nme2(Smu)Cas9 Nucleases and Base Editors. Bamidele N, Ansodaria A, Chen Z, Cheng H, Panwala R, Jazbec E, Sontheimer EJ. bioRxiv [Preprint]. 2024 Nov 7:2024.10.30.620986. doi: 10.1101/2024.10.30.620986. PubMed 39554198.
Backbone
  Vector backbone: pCMV with Tol2
  Vector type: Mammalian Expression, CRISPR
  Selectable markers: Blasticidin
Growth in bacteria
  Bacterial resistance: Ampicillin, 100 μg/mL
  Growth temperature: 37°C
  Growth strain: DH5alpha
  Copy number: High Copy
Gene/Insert
  Gene/Insert name: Nme2Cas9-D56R nuclease
  Species: Neisseria meningitidis
  Mutation: Nme2-Cas9 D56R
  Promoter: CMV
  Cloning method: Gibson Cloning
Terms and licenses: Academic/Nonprofit Terms; Industry Terms: Not Available to Industry
How to cite: pEJS2698-CMV-Nme2Cas9-D56R was a gift from Erik Sontheimer (Addgene plasmid # 228719 ; http://n2t.net/addgene:228719 ; RRID:Addgene_228719)
