[The description below was written by a language model from this plasmid's Addgene catalogue record and pLannotate feature annotations shown in this document.]
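Description:
pEJS2698-CMV-Nme2Cas9-D56R is a mammalian expression and CRISPR plasmid of about 8.3 kb that produces the compact type II-C Cas9 nuclease Nme2Cas9 from Neisseria meningitidis carrying a single engineered substitution, D56R. The backbone is recorded as "pCMV with Tol2". The automated annotation does not call any Tol2 transposon arms, so their presence and position cannot be confirmed from the feature table. In E. coli the plasmid is maintained at high copy through a ColE1/pUC-type origin and selected with ampicillin via the β-lactamase gene and its native promoter.

The Cas9 open reading frame, roughly 3.2 kb, is driven by the human cytomegalovirus immediate-early enhancer and promoter, which span the numbering origin of the circular map. It is terminated by the bovine growth hormone polyadenylation signal. A T7 promoter sits between the CMV promoter and the coding sequence and could support in vitro transcription. Nuclear localization signals or epitope tags are not annotated, and the record does not state whether any are present.

A separate cassette on the opposite strand places the blasticidin S deaminase gene under an SV40 early promoter, with an EM7 bacterial promoter immediately upstream and an SV40 poly(A) signal downstream. This provides blasticidin selection of transfected mammalian cells. Short fragments annotated as ble/BleoR, lacI, the lac promoter and operator, and a multiple cloning site appear to be backbone remnants.

No guide RNA cassette is annotated, so a guide would have to be supplied separately. The construct comes from work on rationally designed, enhanced Nme2Cas9 nucleases and base editors, and it serves to test the genome-editing activity of the D56R variant in mammalian cells.
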