Features (pLannotate 1.2.2; 21 found; start..end, strand, type, name):
     48..66      +  promoter       T7 promoter: promoter for bacteriophage T7 RNA polymerase
    143..3388    +  CDS            cas9: CAS9_NEIMA - Experimental evidence at protein level: Swiss-Prot protein existence level 1. CRISPR (clustered regularly interspaced short palindromic repeat) is an adaptive immune system that provides protection against mobile genetic elements (viruses, transposable elements and conjugative plasmids). CRISPR clusters contain spacers, sequences complementary to antecedent mobile elements, and target invading nucleic acids. CRISPR clusters are transcribed and processed into CRISPR RNA (crRNA). In type II CRISPR systems correct processing of pre-crRNA requires a trans- encoded small RNA (tracrRNA)
   3500..3724    +  polyA_signal   bGH poly(A) signal: bovine growth hormone polyadenylation signal
   3728..3749    +  promoter       SV40 promoter (fragment): SV40 enhancer and early promoter
   3754..3770    +  misc_feature   MCS (fragment): pBluescript multiple cloning site
   3819..3835    -  protein_bind   lac operator: The lac repressor binds to the lac operator to inhibit transcription in E. coli. This inhibition can be relieved by adding lactose or isopropyl-β-D-thiogalactopyranoside (IPTG). lac repressor encoded by lacI
   3843..3873    -  promoter       lac promoter: promoter for the E. coli lac operon
   3888..3909    -  protein_bind   CAP binding site: CAP binding activates transcription in the presence of cAMP. E. coli catabolite activator protein
   3922..4014    -  CDS            lacI (fragment): lac repressor; lacI; The lac repressor binds to the lac operator to inhibit transcription in E. coli. This inhibition can be relieved by adding lactose or isopropyl-β-D-thiogalactopyranoside (IPTG).
   4026..4147    -  polyA_signal   SV40 poly(A) signal: SV40 polyadenylation signal
   4142..4267    -  CDS            ble (fragment): BLE_KLEPN - Experimental evidence at protein level: Swiss-Prot protein existence level 1. Binding protein with a strong affinity to the bleomycin family of antibiotics. Binds to CL990; an antimitotic-antibiotic compound. From Klebsiella pneumoniae.
   4277..4304    -  CDS            BleoR (fragment): antibiotic-binding protein; Sh ble from Streptoalloteichus hindustanus; confers resistance to bleomycin, phleomycin, and Zeocin™
   4305..4703    -  CDS            BSD: blasticidin S deaminase; Aspergillus terreus BSD; confers resistance to blasticidin
   4722..4769    -  promoter       EM7 promoter: synthetic bacterial promoter&nbsp
   4817..5146    -  promoter       SV40 promoter: SV40 enhancer and early promoter
   5530..6118    -  rep_origin     ori: high-copy-number ColE1/pMB1/pBR322/pUC origin of replication
   6289..7149    -  CDS            AmpR: β-lactamase; bla; confers resistance to ampicillin, carbenicillin, and related antibiotics
   7150..7254    -  promoter       AmpR promoter: bla
   7325..7369    -  misc_feature   bom (fragment): basis of mobility region from pBR322
   7702..8081    +  enhancer       CMV enhancer: human cytomegalovirus immediate early enhancer
   8082..6       +  promoter       CMV promoter (across the origin): human cytomegalovirus (CMV) immediate early promoter
>Addgene plasmid #228719 | pEJS2698-CMV-Nme2Cas9-D56R | addgene full sequence | sequence record 453991 | Addgene NGS Result
AGAGCTGGTTTAGTGAACCGTCAGATCCGCTAGAGATCCGCGGCCGCTAATACGACTCACTATAGGGAGA
GCCGCCACCATGAAACGGACAGCCGACGGAAGCGAGTTCGAGTCACCAAAGAAGAAGCGGAAAGTCGAAG
ATATGGCCGCCTTCAAGCCTAACCCAATCAATTACATCCTGGGACTGGACATCGGAATCGCATCCGTGGG
ATGGGCTATGGTGGAGATCGACGAGGAGGAGAATCCTATCCGGCTGATCGATCTGGGCGTGAGAGTGTTT
GAGAGGGCCGAGGTGCCAAAGACCGGCCGTTCTCTGGCTATGGCCCGGAGACTGGCACGGAGCGTGAGGC
GCCTGACACGGAGAAGGGCACACAGGCTGCTGAGGGCACGCCGGCTGCTGAAGAGAGAGGGCGTGCTGCA
GGCAGCAGACTTCGATGAGAATGGCCTGATCAAGAGCCTGCCAAACACCCCCTGGCAGCTGAGAGCAGCC
GCCCTGGACAGGAAGCTGACACCACTGGAGTGGTCTGCCGTGCTGCTGCACCTGATCAAGCACCGCGGCT
ACCTGAGCCAGCGGAAGAACGAGGGAGAGACAGCAGACAAGGAGCTGGGCGCCCTGCTGAAGGGAGTGGC
CAACAATGCCCACGCCCTGCAGACCGGCGATTTCAGGACACCTGCCGAGCTGGCCCTGAATAAGTTTGAG
AAGGAGTCCGGCCACATCAGAAACCAGAGGGGCGACTATAGCCACACCTTCTCCCGCAAGGATCTGCAGG
CCGAGCTGATCCTGCTGTTCGAGAAGCAGAAGGAGTTTGGCAATCCACACGTGAGCGGAGGCCTGAAGGA
GGGAATCGAGACCCTGCTGATGACACAGAGGCCTGCCCTGTCCGGCGACGCAGTGCAGAAGATGCTGGGA
CACTGCACCTTCGAGCCTGCAGAGCCAAAGGCCGCCAAGAACACCTACACAGCCGAGCGGTTTATCTGGC
TGACAAAGCTGAACAATCTGAGAATCCTGGAGCAGGGATCCGAGAGGCCACTGACCGACACAGAGAGGGC
CACCCTGATGGATGAGCCTTACCGGAAGTCTAAGCTGACATATGCCCAGGCCAGAAAGCTGCTGGGCCTG
GAGGACACCGCCTTCTTTAAGGGCCTGAGATACGGCAAGGATAATGCCGAGGCCTCCACACTGATGGAGA
TGAAGGCCTATCACGCCATCTCTCGCGCCCTGGAGAAGGAGGGCCTGAAGGACAAGAAGTCCCCCCTGAA
CCTGAGCTCCGAGCTGCAGGATGAGATCGGCACCGCCTTCTCTCTGTTTAAGACCGACGAGGATATCACA
GGCCGCCTGAAGGACAGGGTGCAGCCTGAGATCCTGGAGGCCCTGCTGAAGCACATCTCTTTCGATAAGT
TTGTGCAGATCAGCCTGAAGGCCCTGAGAAGGATCGTGCCACTGATGGAGCAGGGCAAGCGGTACGACGA
GGCCTGCGCCGAGATCTACGGCGATCACTATGGCAAGAAGAACACAGAGGAGAAGATCTATCTGCCCCCT
ATCCCTGCCGACGAGATCAGAAATCCTGTGGTGCTGAGGGCCCTGTCCCAGGCAAGAAAAGTGATCAACG
GAGTGGTGCGCCGGTACGGATCTCCAGCCCGGATCCACATCGAGACCGCCAGAGAAGTGGGCAAGAGCTT
CAAGGACCGGAAGGAGATCGAGAAGAGACAGGAGGAGAATCGCAAGGATCGGGAGAAGGCCGCCGCCAAG
TTTAGGGAGTACTTCCCTAACTTTGTGGGCGAGCCAAAGTCTAAGGACATCCTGAAGCTGCGCCTGTACG
AGCAGCAGCACGGCAAGTGTCTGTATAGCGGCAAGGAGATCAATCTGGTGCGGCTGAACGAGAAGGGCTA
TGTGGAGATCGATCACGCCCTGCCTTTCTCCAGAACCTGGGACGATTCTTTTAACAATAAGGTGCTGGTG
CTGGGCAGCGAGAACCAGAATAAGGGCAATCAGACACCATACGAGTATTTCAATGGCAAGGACAACTCCA
GGGAGTGGCAGGAGTTCAAGGCCCGCGTGGAGACCTCTAGATTTCCCAGGAGCAAGAAGCAGCGGATCCT
GCTGCAGAAGTTCGACGAGGATGGCTTTAAGGAGTGCAACCTGAATGACACCAGATACGTGAACCGGTTC
CTGTGCCAGTTTGTGGCCGATCACATCCTGCTGACCGGCAAGGGCAAGAGAAGGGTGTTCGCCTCTAATG
GCCAGATCACAAACCTGCTGAGGGGATTTTGGGGACTGAGGAAGGTGCGGGCAGAGAATGACAGACACCA
CGCACTGGATGCAGTGGTGGTGGCATGCAGCACCGTGGCAATGCAGCAGAAGATCACAAGATTCGTGAGG
TATAAGGAGATGAACGCCTTTGACGGCAAGACCATCGATAAGGAGACAGGCAAGGTGCTGCACCAGAAGA
CCCACTTCCCCCAGCCTTGGGAGTTCTTTGCCCAGGAAGTGATGATCCGGGTGTTCGGCAAGCCAGACGG
CAAGCCTGAGTTTGAGGAGGCCGATACCCCAGAGAAGCTGAGGACACTGCTGGCAGAGAAGCTGTCTAGC
AGGCCAGAGGCAGTGCACGAGTACGTGACCCCACTGTTCGTGTCCAGGGCACCCAATCGGAAGATGTCTG
GCGCCCACAAGGACACACTGAGAAGCGCCAAGAGGTTTGTGAAGCACAACGAGAAGATCTCCGTGAAGAG
AGTGTGGCTGACCGAGATCAAGCTGGCCGATCTGGAGAACATGGTGAATTACAAGAACGGCAGGGAGATC
GAGCTGTATGAGGCCCTGAAGGCAAGGCTGGAGGCCTACGGAGGAAATGCCAAGCAGGCCTTCGACCCAA
AGGATAACCCCTTTTATAAGAAGGGAGGACAGCTGGTGAAGGCCGTGCGGGTGGAGAAGACCCAGGAGAG
CGGCGTGCTGCTGAATAAGAAGAACGCCTACACAATCGCCGACAATGGCGATATGGTGAGAGTGGACGTG
TTCTGTAAGGTGGATAAGAAGGGCAAGAATCAGTACTTTATCGTGCCTATCTATGCCTGGCAGGTGGCCG
AGAACATCCTGCCAGACATCGATTGCAAGGGCTACAGAATCGACGATAGCTATACATTCTGTTTTTCCCT
GCACAAGTATGACCTGATCGCCTTCCAGAAGGATGAGAAGTCCAAGGTGGAGTTTGCCTACTATATCAAT
TGCGACTCCTCTAACGGCAGGTTCTACCTGGCCTGGCACGATAAGGGCAGCAAGGAGCAGCAGTTTCGCA
TCTCCACCCAGAATCTGGTGCTGATCCAGAAGTATCAGGTGAACGAGCTGGGCAAGGAGATCAGGCCATG
TCGGCTGAAGAAGCGCCCACCCGTGCGGGAGGATAAAAGAACCGCCGACGGCAGCGAATTCGAGCCCAAG
AAGAAGAGGAAAGTCTAACCGGTCATCATCACCATCACCATTGAGTTTAAACCCGCTGATCAGCCTCGAC
TGTGCCTTCTAGTTGCCAGCCATCTGTTGTTTGCCCCTCCCCCGTGCCTTCCTTGACCCTGGAAGGTGCC
ACTCCCACTGTCCTTTCCTAATAAAATGAGGAAATTGCATCGCATTGTCTGAGTAGGTGTCATTCTATTC
TGGGGGGTGGGGTGGGGCAGGACAGCAAGGGGGAGGATTGGGAAGACAATAGCAGGCATGCTGGGGATGC
GGTGGGCTCTATGGCTTCTGAGGCGGAAAGAACCAGCTGGGGCTCGATACCGTCGACCTCTAGCTAGAGC
TTGGCGTAATCATGGTCATAGCTGTTTCCTGTGTGAAATTGTTATCCGCTCACAATTCCACACAACATAC
GAGCCGGAAGCATAAAGTGTAAAGCCTAGGGTGCCTAATGAGTGAGCTAACTCACATTAATTGCGTTGCG
CTCACTGCCCGCTTTCCAGTCGGGAAACCTGTCGTGCCAGCTGCATTAATGAATCGGCCAACGCGCGGGG
AGAGGCGGTTTGCGTATTGGGCGCTACAGACATGATAAGATACATTGATGAGTTTGGACAAACCACAACT
AGAATGCAGTGAAAAAAATGCTTTATTTGTGAAATTTGTGATGCTATTGCTTTATTTGTAACCATTATAA
GCTGCAATAAACAAGTTGGGGTGGGCGAAGAACTCCAGCATGAGATCCCCGCGCTGGAGGATCATCCAGC
CGGCGTCCCGGAAAACGATTCCGAAGCCCAACCTTTCATAGAAGGCGGCGGTGGAATCGAAATCTCGTAG
CACGTGTCAGTCCTGCTCCTCGGCCACGAAGTGCTTAGCCCTCCCACACATAACCAGAGGGCAGCAATTC
ACGAATCCCAACTGCCGTCGGCTGTCCATCACTGTCCTTCACTATGGCTTTGATCCCAGGATGCAGATCG
AGAAGCACCTGTCGGCACCGTCCGCAGGGGCTCAAGATGCCCCTGTTCTCATTTCCGATCGCGACGATAC
AAGTCAGGTTGCCAGCTGCCGCAGCAGCAGCAGTGCCCAGCACCACGAGTTCTGCACAAGGTCCCCCAGT
AAAATGATATACATTGACACCAGTGAAGATGCGGCCGTCGCTAGAGAGAGCTGCGCTGGCGACGCTGTAG
TCTTCAGAGATGGGGATGCTGTTGATTGTAGCCGTTGCTCTTTCAATGAGGGTGGATTCTTCTTGAGACA
AAGGCTTGGCCATGGTTTAGTTCCTCACCTTGTCGTATTATACTATGCCGATATACTATGCCGATGATTA
ATTGTCAACACGTGCTGATCAGATCCGAAAATGGATATACAAGCTCCCGGGAGCTTTTTGCAAAAGCCTA
GGCCTCCAAAAAAGCCTCCTCACTACTTCTGGAATAGCTCAGAGGCAGAGGCGGCCTCGGCCTCTGCATA
AATAAAAAAAATTAGTCAGCCATGGGGCGGAGAATGGGCGGAACTGGGCGGAGTTAGGGGCGGGATGGGC
GGAGTTAGGGGCGGGACTATGGTTGCTGACTAATTGAGATGCATGCTTTGCATACTTCTGCCTGCTGGGG
AGCCTGGGGACTTTCCACACCTGGTTGCTGACTAATTGAGATGCATGCTTTGCATACTTCTGCCTGCTGG
GGAGCCTGGGGACTTTCCACACCCTAACTGACACACATTCCACAGAATTCACTGACTCGCTGCGCTCGGT
CGTTCGGCTGCGGCGAGCGGTATCAGCTCACTCAAAGGCGGTAATACGGTTATCCACAGAATCAGGGGAT
AACGCAGGAAAGAACATGTAAGTGATCTCCAAAAAATAAGTACTTTTTGACTGTAAATAAAATTGTAAGG
AGTAAAAAGTACTTTTTTTTCTAAAAAAATGTAATTAAGTAAAAGTAAAAGTATTGATTTTTAATTGTAC
TCAAGTAAAGTAAAAATCCCCAAAAATAATACTTAAGTACAGTAATCAAGTAAAATTACTCAAGTACTTT
ACACCTCTGCATGTGAGCAAAAGGCCAGCAAAAGGCCAGGAACCGTAAAAAGGCCGCGTTGCTGGCGTTT
TTCCATAGGCTCCGCCCCCCTGACGAGCATCACAAAAATCGACGCTCAAGTCAGAGGTGGCGAAACCCGA
CAGGACTATAAAGATACCAGGCGTTTCCCCCTGGAAGCTCCCTCGTGCGCTCTCCTGTTCCGACCCTGCC
GCTTACCGGATACCTGTCCGCCTTTCTCCCTTCGGGAAGCGTGGCGCTTTCTCATAGCTCACGCTGTAGG
TATCTCAGTTCGGTGTAGGTCGTTCGCTCCAAGCTGGGCTGTGTGCACGAACCCCCCGTTCAGCCCGACC
GCTGCGCCTTATCCGGTAACTATCGTCTTGAGTCCAACCCGGTAAGACACGACTTATCGCCACTGGCAGC
AGCCACTGGTAACAGGATTAGCAGAGCGAGGTATGTAGGCGGTGCTACAGAGTTCTTGAAGTGGTGGCCT
AACTACGGCTACACTAGAAGAACAGTATTTGGTATCTGCGCTCTGCTGAAGCCAGTTACCTTCGGAAAAA
GAGTTGGTAGCTCTTGATCCGGCAAACAAACCACCGCTGGTAGCGGTGGTTTTTTTGTTTGCAAGCAGCA
GATTACGCGCAGAAAAAAAGGATCTCAAGAAGATCCTTTGATCTTTTCTACGGGGTCTGACACTCAGTGG
AACGAAAACTCACGTTAAGGGATTTTGGTCATGAGATTATCAAAAAGGATCTTCACCTAGATCCTTTTAA
ATTAAAAATGAAGTTTTAAATCAATCTAAAGTATATATGAGTAAACTTGGTCTGACAGTTACCAATGCTT
AATCAGTGAGGCACCTATCTCAGCGATCTGTCTATTTCGTTCATCCATAGTTGCCTGACTCCCCGTCGTG
TAGATAACTACGATACGGGAGGGCTTACCATCTGGCCCCAGTGCTGCAATGATACCGCGGGACCCACGCT
CACCGGCTCCAGATTTATCAGCAATAAACCAGCCAGCCGGAAGGGCCGAGCGCAGAAGTGGTCCTGCAAC
TTTATCCGCCTCCATCCAGTCTATTAATTGTTGCCGGGAAGCTAGAGTAAGTAGTTCGCCAGTTAATAGT
TTGCGCAACGTTGTTGCCATTGCTACAGGCATCGTGGTGTCACGCTCGTCGTTTGGTATGGCTTCATTCA
GCTCCGGTTCCCAACGATCAAGGCGAGTTACATGATCCCCCATGTTGTGCAAAAAAGCGGTTAGCTCCTT
CGGTCCTCCGATCGTTGTCAGAAGTAAGTTGGCCGCAGTGTTATCACTCATGGTTATGGCAGCACTGCAT
AATTCTCTTACTGTCATGCCATCCGTAAGATGCTTTTCTGTGACTGGTGAGTACTCAACCAAGTCATTCT
GAGAATAGTGTATGCGGCGACCGAGTTGCTCTTGCCCGGCGTCAATACGGGATAATACCGCGCCACATAG
CAGAACTTTAAAAGTGCTCATCATTGGAAAACGTTCTTCGGGGCGAAAACTCTCAAGGATCTTACCGCTG
TTGAGATCCAGTTCGATGTAACCCACTCGTGCACCCAACTGATCTTCAGCATCTTTTACTTTCACCAGCG
TTTCTGGGTGAGCAAAAACAGGAAGGCAAAATGCCGCAAAAAAGGGAATAAGGGCGACACGGAAATGTTG
AATACTCATACTCTTCCTTTTTCAATATTATTGAAGCATTTATCAGGGTTATTGTCTCATGAGCGGATAC
ATATTTGAATGTATTTAGAAAAATAAACAAATAGGGGTTCCGCGCACATTTCCCCGAAAAGTGCCACCTG
ACGTCGACGGATCGGGAGATCGATCTCCCGATCCCCTAGGGTCGACTCTCAGTACAATCTGCTCTGATGC
CGCATAGTTAAGCCAGTATCTGCTCCCTGCTTGTGTGTTGGAGGTCGCTGAGTAGTGCGCGAGCAAAATT
TAAGCTACAACAAGGCAAGGCTTGACCGACAATTGCATGAAGAATCTGCTTAGGGTTAGGCGTTTTGCGC
TGCTTCGCGATGTACGGGCCAGATATACGCGGGTACCGGCATATGGTTCTTGACAGAGGTGTAAAAAGTA
CTCAAAAATTTTACTCAAGTGAAAGTACAAGTACTTAGGGAAAATTTTACTCAATTAAAAGTAAAAGTAT
CTGGCTAGAATCTTACTTGAGTAAAAGTAAAAAAGTACTCCATTAAAATTGTACTTGAGTATTAACGCGT
TGACATTGATTATTGACTAGTTATTAATAGTAATCAATTACGGGGTCATTAGTTCATAGCCCATATATGG
AGTTCCGCGTTACATAACTTACGGTAAATGGCCCGCCTGGCTGACCGCCCAACGACCCCCGCCCATTGAC
GTCAATAATGACGTATGTTCCCATAGTAACGCCAATAGGGACTTTCCATTGACGTCAATGGGTGGAGTAT
TTACGGTAAACTGCCCACTTGGCAGTACATCAAGTGTATCATATGCCAAGTACGCCCCCTATTGACGTCA
ATGACGGTAAATGGCCCGCCTGGCATTATGCCCAGTACATGACCTTATGGGACTTTCCTACTTGGCAGTA
CATCTACGTATTAGTCATCGCTATTACCATGGTGATGCGGTTTTGGCAGTACATCAATGGGCGTGGATAG
CGGTTTGACTCACGGGGATTTCCAAGTCTCCACCCCATTGACGTCAATGGGAGTTTGTTTTGGCACCAAA
ATCAACGGGACTTTCCAAAATGTCGTAACAACTCCGCCCCATTGACGCAAATGGGCGGTAGGCGTGTACG
GTGGGAGGTCTATATAAGC
